>Addgene plasmid #185156 | pST_DR_1172_45-268 (pBS0283) | addgene full sequence | sequence record 366650 | Addgene NGS Result
AAAGTGCCACCTGACGTCGACGGATCGGGAGATCTCCCGATCCCCTATGGTGCACTCTCAGTACAATCTG
CTCTGATGCCGCATAGTTAAGCCAGTATCTGCTCCCTGCTTGTGTGTTGGAGGTCGCTGAGTAGTGCGCG
AGCAAAATTTAAGCTACAACAAGGCAAGGCTTGACCGACAATTGCATGAAGAATCTGCTTAGGGTTAGGC
GTTTTGCGCTGCTTCGCGATGTACGGGCCAGATATACGCGTTGACATTGATTATTGACTAGTTATTAATA
GTAATCAATTACGGGGTCATTAGTTCATAGCCCATATATGGAGTTCCGCGTTACATAACTTACGGTAAAT
GGCCCGCCTGGCTGACCGCCCAACGACCCCCGCCCATTGACGTCAATAATGACGTATGTTCCCATAGTAA
CGCCAATAGGGACTTTCCATTGACGTCAATGGGTGGAGTATTTACGGTAAACTGCCCACTTGGCAGTACA
TCAAGTGTATCATATGCCAAGTACGCCCCCTATTGACGTCAATGACGGTAAATGGCCCGCCTGGCATTAT
GCCCAGTACATGACCTTATGGGACTTTCCTACTTGGCAGTACATCTACGTATTAGTCATCGCTATTACCA
TGGTGATGCGGTTTTGGCAGTACATCAATGGGCGTGGATAGCGGTTTGACTCACGGGGATTTCCAAGTCT
CCACCCCATTGACGTCAATGGGAGTTTGTTTTGGCACCAAAATCAACGGGACTTTCCAAAATGTCGTAAC
AACTCCGCCCCATTGACGCAAATGGGCGGTAGGCGTGTACGGTGGGAGGTCTATATAAGCAGAGCTCTCT
GGCTAACTAGAGAACCCACTGCTTACTGGCTTATCGAAATTAATACGACTCACTATAGGGAGACCCAAGC
TGGCTAGCCACCATGGGTCTGAAAGATGCTGCCCAAGATGTCGGCTCTAGTGTAACTAAAGGGTGGGAGA
AAACCAAGGATGCAGCACAAAATGCCGGCTCAGTCATCGCTGACAAAGCCCAAGATGTTGCCGGCGAGGT
CAAGAGTGCAGTCGCGGGCGCGACTGCGGAAATAAAGGATGCTGGGAAAGAAGTTGCAGATACTGCCAAA
GATGCCGGGCAAAATGTAGGACAAAATGTGAAGAGGGAAGCCGCCGACCTGGCTGACCAAGCCAAGGATA
AGGCACAAGATGTAAAAGCCGATGTTTCCAAGGCAGCTGACCAAGCAAAAGATAAAGCTCAAGATGTAGC
GCAAAATGTCCAAGCCGGGGCTCAACAAGCAGCAGCCAATGTCAAAGACAAAGTACAAGATGTAAAAGCA
GACGCAAGTAAAGCAGCCGATCAAGCGAAGGATAAGGCTCAAGATGTCGCCCAAAATGTCAAACAAGGAG
CACAACAAGCTGCTTCAGATGCGAAGGATAAAGTTCAAGATGTCAAAGCTGACGCCAGCCGGGCCGCCGA
TCAAGCCAAAGACAAAGCTCAAGATGTCGCTCAAAATGTCAAGCAATCCGCTCAAGATGCGAAGACAGAC
GTTGACGCAAAAGCTAAAAGTTGGGCTTTTGATTTGCGAACAGATGCTGAAGCAGGGTAAGGATCTGGGG
ACTACAAGGACGACGACGACAAGTGAACCCGCTGATCAGCCTCGACTGTGCCTTCTAGTTGCCAGCCATC
TGTTGTTTGCCCCTCCCCCGTGCCTTCCTTGACCCTGGAAGGTGCCACTCCCACTGTCCTTTCCTAATAA
AATGAGGAAATTGCATCGCATTGTCTGAGTAGGTGTCATTCTATTCTGGGGGGTGGGGTGGGGCAGGACA
GCAAGGGGGAGGATTGGGAAGACAATAGCAGGCATGCTGGGGATGCGGTGGGCTCTATGGCTTCTGAGGC
GGAAAGAACCAGCTGGGGCTCTAGGGGGTATCCCC
[124 nt withheld, positions 1926-2049]
C
[91 nt withheld, positions 2051-2141]
A
[49 nt withheld, positions 2143-2191]
CCTTTGACGTTGGAGTCCACGTTCTTT
[37 nt withheld, positions 2219-2255]
ACCCTATCTCGGTCTATTCTTTTGATTTATAAGGGATTTTGCCGATTTCGGCCTATTGGTTAAAAAATGA
GCTGATTTAACAAAAATTTAACGCGAATTAATTCTGTGGAATGTGTGTCAGTTAGGGTGTGGAAAGTCCC
CAGGCTCCCCAGCAGGCAGAAGTATGCAAAGCATGCATCTCAATTAGTCAGCAACCAGGTGTGGAAAGTC
CCCAGGCTCCCCAGCAGGCAGAAGTATGCAAAGCATGCATCTCAATTAGTCAGCAACCATAGTCCCGCCC
CTAACTCCGCCCATCCCGCCCCTAACTCCGCCCAGTTCCGCCCATTCTCCGCCCCATGGCTGACTAATTT
TTTTTATTTATGCAGAGGCCGAGGCCGCCTCTGCCTCTGAGCTATTCCAGAAGTAGTGAGGAGGCTTTTT
TGGAGGCCTAGGCTTTTGCAAAAAGCTCCCGGGAGCTTGTATATCCATTTTCGGATCTGATCAGCACGTG
TTGACAATTAATCATCGGCATAGTATATCGGCATAGTATAATACGACAAGGTGAGGAACTAAACCATGGC
CAAGTTGACCAGTGCCGTTCCGGTGCTCACCGCGCGCGACGTCGCCGGAGCGGTCGAGTTCTGGACCGAC
CGGCTCGGGTTCTCCCGGGACTTCGTGGAGGACGACTTCGCCGGTGTGGTCCGGGACGACGTGACCCTGT
TCATCAGCGCGGTCCAGGACCAGGTGGTGCCGGACAACACCCTGGCCTGGGTGTGGGTGCGCGGCCTGGA
CGAGCTGTACGCCGAGTGGTCGGAGGTCGTGTCCACGAACTTCCGGGACGCCTCCGGGCCGGCCATGACC
GAGATCGGCGAGCAGCCGTGGGGGCGGGAGTTCGCCCTGCGCGACCCGGCCGGCAACTGCGTGCACTTCG
TGGCCGAGGAGCAGGACTGACACGTGCTACGAGATTTCGATTCCACCGCCGCCTTCTATGAAAGGTTGGG
CTTCGGAATCGTTTTCCGGGACGCCGGCTGGATGATCCTCCAGCGCGGGGATCTCATGCTGGAGTTCTTC
GCCCACCCCAACTTGTTTATTGCAGCTTATAATGGTTACAAATAAAGCAATAGCATCACAAATTTCACAA
ATAAAGCATTTTTTTCACTGCATTCTAGTTGTGGTTTGTCCAAACTCATCAATGTATCTTATCATGTCTG
TATACCGTCGACCTCTAGCTAGAGCTTGGCGTAATCATGGTCATAGCTGTTTCCTGTGTGAAATTGTTAT
CCGCTCACAATTCCACACAACATACGAGCCGGAAGCATAAAGTGTAAAGCCTGGGGTGCCTAATGAGTGA
GCTAACTTACATTAATTGCGTTGCGCTCACTGCCCGCTTTCCAGTCGGGAAACCTGTCGTGCCAGCTGCA
TTAATGAATCGGCCAACGCGCGGGGAGAGGCGGTTTGCGTATTGGGCGCTCTTCCGCTTCCTCGCTCACT
GACTCGCTGCGCTCGGTCGTTCGGCTGCGGCGAGCGGTATCAGCTCACTCAAAGGCGGTAATACGGTTAT
CCACAGAATCAGGGGATAACGCAGGAAAGAACATGTGAGCAAAAGGCCAGCAAAAGGCCAGGAACCGTAA
AAAGGCCGCGTTGCTGGCGTTTTTCCATAGGCTCCGCCCCCCTGACGAGCATCACAAAAATCGACGCTCA
AGTCAGAGGTGGCGAAACCCGACAGGACTATAAAGATACCAGGCGTTTCCCCCTGGAAGCTCCCTCGTGC
GCTCTCCTGTTCCGACCCTGCCGCTTACCGGATACCTGTCCGCCTTTCTCCCTTCGGGAAGCGTGGCGCT
TTCTCATAGCTCACGCTGTAGGTATCTCAGTTCGGTGTAGGTCGTTCGCTCCAAGCTGGGCTGTGTGCAC
GAACCCCCCGTTCAGCCCGACCGCTGCGCCTTATCCGGTAACTATCGTCTTGAGTCCAACCCGGTAAGAC
ACGACTTATCGCCACTGGCAGCAGCCACTGGTAACAGGATTAGCAGAGCGAGGTATGTAGGCGGTGCTAC
AGAGTTCTTGAAGTGGTGGCCTAACTACGGCTACACTAGAAGAACAGTATTTGGTATCTGCGCTCTGCTG
AAGCCAGTTACCTTCGGAAAAAGAGTTGGTAGCTCTTGATCCGGCAAACAAACCACCGCTGGTAGCGGTG
GTTTTTTTGTTTGCAAGCAGCAGATTACGCGCAGAAAAAAAGGATCTCAAGAAGATCCTTTGATCTTTTC
TACGGGGTCTGACGCTCAGTGGAACGAAAACTCACGTTAAGGGATTTTGGTCATGAGATTATCAAAAAGG
ATCTTCACCTAGATCCTTTTAAATTAAAAATGAAGTTTTAAATCAATCTAAAGTATATATGAGTAAACTT
GGTCTGACAGTTACCAATGCTTAATCAGTGAGGCACCTATCTCAGCGATCTGTCTATTTCGTTCATCCAT
AGTTGCCTGACTCCCCGTCGTGTAGATAACTACGATACGGGAGGGCTTACCATCTGGCCCCAGTGCTGCA
ATGATACCGCGAGACCCACGCTCACCGGCTCCAGATTTATCAGCAATAAACCAGCCAGCCGGAAGGGCCG
AGCGCAGAAGTGGTCCTGCAACTTTATCCGCCTCCATCCAGTCTATTAATTGTTGCCGGGAAGCTAGAGT
AAGTAGTTCGCCAGTTAATAGTTTGCGCAACGTTGTTGCCATTGCTACAGGCATCGTGGTGTCACGCTCG
TCGTTTGGTATGGCTTCATTCAGCTCCGGTTCCCAACGATCAAGGCGAGTTACATGATCCCCCATGTTGT
GCAAAAAAGCGGTTAGCTCCTTCGGTCCTCCGATCGTTGTCAGAAGTAAGTTGGCCGCAGTGTTATCACT
CATGGTTATGGCAGCACTGCATAATTCTCTTACTGTCATGCCATCCGTAAGATGCTTTTCTGTGACTGGT
GAGTACTCAACCAAGTCATTCTGAGAATAGTGTATGCGGCGACCGAGTTGCTCTTGCCCGGCGTCAATAC
GGGATAATACCGCGCCACATAGCAGAACTTTAAAAGTGCTCATCATTGGAAAACGTTCTTCGGGGCGAAA
ACTCTCAAGGATCTTACCGCTGTTGAGATCCAGTTCGATGTAACCCACTCGTGCACCCAACTGATCTTCA
GCATCTTTTACTTTCACCAGCGTTTCTGGGTGAGCAAAAACAGGAAGGCAAAATGCCGCAAAAAAGGGAA
TAAGGGCGACACGGAAATGTTGAATACTCATACTCTTCCTTTTTCAATATTATTGAAGCATTTATCAGGG
TTATTGTCTCATGAGCGGATACATATTTGAATGTATTTAGAAAAATAAACAAATAGGGGTTCCGCGCACA
TTTCCCCGA
Features (pLannotate 1.2.2; 22 found; start..end, strand, type, name):
     46..98      -  misc_feature   bom (fragment): basis of mobility region from pBR322
    253..632     +  enhancer       CMV enhancer: human cytomegalovirus immediate early enhancer
    633..836     +  promoter       CMV promoter: human cytomegalovirus (CMV) immediate early promoter
    832..865     +  LTR            5' LTR (truncated) (fragment): truncated 5' long terminal repeat (LTR) from HIV-1
    881..899     +  promoter       T7 promoter: promoter for bacteriophage T7 RNA polymerase
    914..1597    +  CDS            UB72_DEIRA (fragment): Experimental evidence at protein level: Swiss-Prot protein existence level 1. From Deinococcus radiodurans (strain ATCC 13939 / DSM 20539 / JCM 16871 / LMG 4051 / NBRC 15346 / NCIMB 9279 / R1 / VKM B-1422).
   1613..1633    +  CDS            FLAG (fragment): FLAG® epitope tag, followed by an enterokinase cleavage site
   1656..1880    +  polyA_signal   bGH poly(A) signal: bovine growth hormone polyadenylation signal
   1884..1905    +  promoter       SV40 promoter (fragment): SV40 enhancer and early promoter
   1926..2354    +  rep_origin     f1 ori (sequence partly withheld): f1 bacteriophage origin of replication; arrow indicates direction of (+) strand synthesis
   2368..2697    +  promoter       SV40 promoter: SV40 enhancer and early promoter
   2745..2792    +  promoter       EM7 promoter: synthetic bacterial promoter&nbsp
   2811..3185    +  CDS            BleoR: antibiotic-binding protein; Sh ble from Streptoalloteichus hindustanus; confers resistance to bleomycin, phleomycin, and Zeocin™
   3195..3320    +  CDS            ble (fragment): BLE_KLEPN - Experimental evidence at protein level: Swiss-Prot protein existence level 1. Binding protein with a strong affinity to the bleomycin family of antibiotics. Binds to CL990; an antimitotic-antibiotic compound. From Klebsiella pneumoniae.
   3315..3436    +  polyA_signal   SV40 poly(A) signal: SV40 polyadenylation signal
   3509..3525    -  protein_bind   lac operator: The lac repressor binds to the lac operator to inhibit transcription in E. coli. This inhibition can be relieved by adding lactose or isopropyl-β-D-thiogalactopyranoside (IPTG). lac repressor encoded by lacI
   3533..3563    -  promoter       lac promoter: promoter for the E. coli lac operon
   3578..3599    -  protein_bind   CAP binding site: CAP binding activates transcription in the presence of cAMP. E. coli catabolite activator protein
   3612..3704    -  CDS            lacI (fragment): lac repressor; lacI; The lac repressor binds to the lac operator to inhibit transcription in E. coli. This inhibition can be relieved by adding lactose or isopropyl-β-D-thiogalactopyranoside (IPTG).
   3887..4475    -  rep_origin     ori: high-copy-number ColE1/pMB1/pBR322/pUC origin of replication
   4646..5506    -  CDS            AmpR: β-lactamase; bla; confers resistance to ampicillin, carbenicillin, and related antibiotics
   5507..5611    -  promoter       AmpR promoter: bla
