[The description below was written by a language model from this plasmid's Addgene catalogue record and pLannotate feature annotations shown in this document.]
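Description:
pST_DR_1172_45-268 (pBS0283) is a 5.6 kb mammalian expression plasmid built on a backbone recorded as YK 02. It carries a 714 bp insert encoding residues 45–268 of the Deinococcus radiodurans protein DR_1172, introduced by Gibson cloning. In bacteria it is maintained as a high-copy plasmid through a ColE1/pUC-type origin and selected with ampicillin via the β-lactamase gene and its own promoter. An f1 origin is also present, along with remnants of lac regulatory sequence and a bom fragment that are backbone carry-over.

The D. radiodurans coding sequence sits downstream of the human cytomegalovirus immediate-early enhancer and promoter, which drive strong constitutive transcription in mammalian cells. A T7 promoter lies just upstream of the open reading frame. The annotated coding region is followed closely by a FLAG epitope, apparently a C-terminal tag for detection, and the transcript ends at a bovine growth hormone polyadenylation signal. A second cassette places the Sh ble bleomycin/Zeocin resistance gene under tandem SV40 early and EM7 promoters with an SV40 polyadenylation signal. This arrangement allows Zeocin selection in either mammalian cells or E. coli. The short HIV-1 LTR, extra SV40 promoter and Klebsiella ble fragments in the table are probably annotation artefacts rather than functional elements.

The plasmid comes from a study testing natural and designed proteins from extremotolerant organisms for condensate formation and effects on apoptosis in human cells. The depositor notes that this fragment was among the worst performers in the assay, inducing rather than attenuating apoptosis, so it serves as a pro-apoptotic comparison. The depositor names pSecTag2 B as the negative control.
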