Addgene plasmid #185156: pST_DR_1172_45-268 (pBS0283)
Purpose: For the mammalian expression of the Deinococcus radiodurans protein DR_1172_45-268. This is one of the bottom performing targets in our apoptosis assay (it induced apoptosis).
Depositing lab: Pamela Silver. Depositing organization: Harvard Medical School. Publication: Natural and Designed Proteins Inspired by Extremotolerant Organisms Can Form Condensates and Attenuate Apoptosis in Human Cells. Veling MT, Nguyen DT, Thadani NN, Oster ME, Rollins NJ, Brock KP, Bethel NP, Lim S, Baker D, Way JC, Marks DS, Chang RL, Silver PA. ACS Synth Biol. 2022 Mar 18;11(3):1292-1302. doi: 10.1021/acssynbio.1c00572. Epub 2022 Feb 18. PubMed 35176859.
Backbone
  Vector backbone: YK 02
  Vector type: Mammalian Expression
Growth in bacteria
  Bacterial resistance: Ampicillin, 100 μg/mL
  Growth temperature: 37°C
  Growth strain: DH5alpha
  Copy number: High Copy
Gene/Insert
  Gene/Insert name: DR_1172_45-268
  Species: D. radiodurans
  Insert size (bp): 714
  Cloning method: Gibson Cloning
Terms and licenses: Academic/Nonprofit Terms; Industry Terms: Not Available to Industry
Depositor comments: This is one of the bottom performing targets in our apoptosis assay (it induced apoptosis). See supplemental table 2 in our paper to see its performance in our assay. The negative control for this assay is pSecTag2 B which can be obtained from Thermo here https://www.thermofisher.com/order/catalog/product/V90020
How to cite: pST_DR_1172_45-268 (pBS0283) was a gift from Pamela Silver (Addgene plasmid # 185156 ; http://n2t.net/addgene:185156 ; RRID:Addgene_185156)
